>Addgene plasmid #58317 | pRK-FLAG-TRAF4(K190R) | addgene partial sequence | sequence record 92203 | SV40pA-R 5'-GAAATTTGTGATGCTATTGC-3'
AGTTGGGCCATGGCGGCCAAGCTTCTGCAGGTCGACTCAGCTGAGGATCTTCCGGGGCAGTTCGACAGAG
GCACGGATGAAAACCGCATCATCCCGCACGTAGTTCCGCTTTCGGATGTCCTGGTGGGAAATGAACTTGG
GGTAGCCGAAGCCCAGAGAACTCTCATCCAGGGAGCCTCGCCACGTGCCGGGCTTCTGGAAGTTCTTCCA
GTTTGGATCAGGGTGGAAGGTCTCAGTGACATGCTGTGGCTTAGCCAAACCTGGGTCACTCTGATCCAGC
AGGGAGAAGGTGACCCGGCGGGCAAAGGGCCACTCAAGGAGATTGTCAAAGGCGCCCGGCAAGACACGGA
TGTAGATGGAGAGGTGTGTGCCCTCACCACTGCCGTTGCCGTTGAGGAATGCAGACACCTGCAGCTTGTA
GCCGTACTTATGCGTATAGAAGGCTGGGCTGAAGCACTCCAGGTTAGGCTTGGCCTTGGCCTCTTGTAGA
CGACGCCCATAGCTGCCAATCTTCCAGATGAGCACTCCATCGCTGCCTATGGATAGTTCTTCCAGCTCTC
TTCGCAGCTCCTGCAGCTCTTGCCGCTGTCGGCTCACCAGGGCACACATCATAGCCAGATGTGGCTTTAC
GCTCTCCTCCACGTGACGTCCCATTGCCAGCTTAGGGCACCTGTGCTTGCAGCCAGACTCTTTGAAAGGG
CAGAGAACAAAGGCAGTGCTGCAGCTATCCTTCAGATGGGTGGGCAGGTCTTCCCGGGCCACAGTGCCCA
CTCCACATTGGTTGGGGCAGGGAACAGGCAGGCGTGGGCACTGGTACTGGTGGCTCTGGATGGTGTCATA
AACAAATTCCTTGGTACAGTAGGCACAGGGCTGGGTGCGCCGGGGGCACTCAGACGTGGCATGCTGGGCC
AACAGTCGCCTCATCATGCGGGCCCCACACTTGTTCTCACAGTACACACTCTCTTGGGGGCACACGCCCC
TCGTGACTCTCGT
