>Addgene plasmid #58317 | pRK-FLAG-TRAF4(K190R) | addgene partial sequence | sequence record 92204 | Sp6 5'-ATTTAGGTGACACTATAG-3'
CACTCCCAGGTCCAACTGCACCTCGGTTCTATCGCCGCCACCATGGACTACAAGGACGACGATGACAAGA
TCGATGAATTCGGATCCATGCCCGGCTTCGACTACAAGTTCCTGGAGAAGCCCAAGCGGCGGCTGCTGTG
CCCACTGTGCGGGAAGCCCATGCGCGAGCCTGTGCAGGTGTCTACTTGTGGCCACCGCTTCTGCGACACC
TGCCTGCAGGAGTTTCTCAGTGAAGGAGTCTTCAAATGCCCTGAGGACCAACTTCCTCTGGACTATGCCA
AGATCTACCCAGACCCAGAGCTGGAGGTCCAGGTGTTAGGCTTGGCTATCCGCTGCATCCACAGTGAGGA
GGGCTGCCGCTGGAGCGGGCCACTTCGTCATCTACAGGGCCACTTGAACACTTGCAGCTTCAATGTAGTC
CCCTGCCCTAATCGCTGCCCAGCCAAGCTGAGCCGGCGTGACCTGCCTGCCCACCTGCAGCACGACTGCC
CTAAGCGCCGCCTCAAGTGTGAATTCTGTGGCTGTGACTTCAGTGGGGAGGCCTACGAGAGTCACGAGGG
CGTGTGCCCCCAAGAGAGTGTGTACTGTGAGAACAAGTGTGGGGCCCGCATGATGAGGCGACTGTTGGCC
CAGCATGCCACGTCTGAGTGCCCCCGGCGCACCCAGCCCTGTGCCTACTGTACCAAGGAATTTGTTTATG
ACACCATCCAGAGCCACCAGTACCAGTGCCCACGCCTGCCTGTTCCCTGCCCCAACCAATGTGGAGTGGG
CACTGTGGCCCGGGAAGACCTGCCCACCCATCTGAAGGATAGCTGCAGCACTGCCTTTGTTCTCTGCCCT
TTCAAAGAGTCTGGCTGCAAGCACAGGTGCCCTAAGCTGGCAATGGGACGTCACGTGGAGGAGAGCGTAA
AGCCACATCTGGCTATGATGTGTGCCCTGGTG
