[The description below was written by a language model from this plasmid's Addgene catalogue record.]
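Description:
pRK-FLAG-TRAF4(K190R) is a mammalian expression plasmid built on the pRK5 backbone, a roughly 4.75 kb vector, giving a total construct of about 6.2 kb. It is propagated in E. coli as a high-copy plasmid under ampicillin selection. The record lists no mammalian selection marker, so the plasmid is best suited to transient transfection. No feature table accompanies the entry, so details such as the origin of replication and polyadenylation signal are not documented here.

The payload is a mouse Traf4 (TNF receptor associated factor 4) cDNA of about 1.4 kb, derived from an IMAGE cDNA clone and inserted between BamHI and SalI sites, both of which remain intact. Expression is driven by the CMV promoter, a strong constitutive promoter in most mammalian cell lines. The backbone was modified to carry a FLAG epitope placed ahead of the ClaI site, so the protein is produced with an N-terminal FLAG tag that allows detection by immunoblotting and recovery by immunoprecipitation with anti-FLAG antibodies. The coding sequence carries a lysine-to-arginine substitution at residue 190. Such a change preserves the positive charge of the side chain while removing a potential ubiquitin acceptor site.

The associated study concerns ubiquitination of TRAF4 by the E3 ligase Smurf1 and its effect on the motility of breast epithelial and cancer cells. In that context, the K190R mutant would presumably be compared with wild-type FLAG-TRAF4 in ubiquitination and cell migration assays to test the contribution of this lysine, although the record describes the purpose only as a FLAG-tagged mouse TRAF4 K190R mutant.
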