Addgene plasmid #58317: pRK-FLAG-TRAF4(K190R)
Purpose: FLAG-tagged mouse TRAF4 K190R mutant
Depositing lab: Ying Zhang. Depositing organization: National Cancer Institute (NCI). Publication: Ubiquitination of tumor necrosis factor receptor-associated factor 4 (TRAF4) by Smad ubiquitination regulatory factor 1 (Smurf1) regulates motility of breast epithelial and cancer cells. Wang X, Jin C, Tang Y, Tang LY, Zhang YE. J Biol Chem. 2013 Jul 26;288(30):21784-92. doi: 10.1074/jbc.M113.472704. Epub 2013 Jun 11. PubMed 23760265.
Backbone
  Vector backbone: pRK5
  Backbone manufacturer: Genentech
  Backbone size w/o insert (bp): 4754
  Total vector size (bp): 6200
  Modifications to backbone: FLAG tag is inserted before ClaI site
  Vector type: Mammalian Expression
Growth in bacteria
  Bacterial resistance: Ampicillin, 100 μg/mL
  Growth temperature: 37°C
  Growth strain: DH5alpha
  Copy number: High Copy
Gene/Insert
  Gene/Insert name: TNF receptor associated factor 4 (alt name: TRAF4)
  Species: M. musculus (mouse)
  Insert size (bp): 1412
  Mutation: K 190 to R
  GenBank ID: NM_009423 BC020455
  Entrez Gene: Traf4 (a.k.a. A530032M13Rik, CART1, msp2)
  Promoter: CMV
  Tag / fusion protein: FLAG (N terminal on backbone)
  Cloning method: Restriction Enzyme; 5′ cloning site BamHI (not destroyed); 3′ cloning site SalI (not destroyed)
  Sequencing primers: 5′ SP6; 3′ RK5R
Resource information
  A portion of this plasmid was derived from a plasmid made by: mouse TRAF4 cDNA was obtained from cDNA clone IMAGE 3598556
Terms and licenses: Academic/Nonprofit Terms; Industry Terms: Not Available to Industry
How to cite: pRK-FLAG-TRAF4(K190R) was a gift from Ying Zhang (Addgene plasmid # 58317 ; http://n2t.net/addgene:58317 ; RRID:Addgene_58317)
